>Addgene plasmid #131237 | pCMV6-AN-DDK_S520A POLI | addgene full sequence | sequence record 267344 | Addgene NGS Result
AACAAAATATTAACGCTTACAATTTCCATTCGCCATTCAGGCTGCGCAACTGTTGGGAAGGGCGATCGGT
GCGGGCCTCTTCGCTATTACGCCAGCTGGCGAAAGGGGGATGTGCTGCAAGGCGATTAAGTTGGGTAACG
CCAGGGTTTTCCCAGTCACGACGTTGTAAAACGACGGCCAGTGCCAAGCTGATCTATACATTGAATCAAT
ATTGGCAATTAGCCATATTAGTCATTGGTTATATAGCATAAATCAATATTGGCTATTGGCCATTGCATAC
GTTGTATCTATATCATAATATGTACATTTATATTGGCTCATGTCCAATATGACCGCCATGTTGACATTGA
TTATTGACTAGTTATTAATAGTAATCAATTACGGGGTCATTAGTTCATAGCCCATATATGGAGTTCCGCG
TTACATAACTTACGGTAAATGGCCCGCCTGGCTGACCGCCCAACGACCCCCGCCCATTGACGTCAATAAT
GACGTATGTTCCCATAGTAACGCCAATAGGGACTTTCCATTGACGTCAATGGGTGGAGTATTTACGGTAA
ACTGCCCACTTGGCAGTACATCAAGTGTATCATATGCCAAGTCCGCCCCCTATTGACGTCAATGACGGTA
AATGGCCCGCCTGGCATTATGCCCAGTACATGACCTTACGGGACTTTCCTACTTGGCAGTACATCTACGT
ATTAGTCATCGCTATTACCATGGTGATGCGGTTTTGGCAGTACACCAATGGGCGTGGATAGCGGTTTGAC
TCACGGGGATTTCCAAGTCTCCACCCCATTGACGTCAATGGGAGTTTGTTTTGGCACCAAAATCAACGGG
ACTTTCCAAAATGTCGTAATAACCCCGCCCCGTTGACGCAAATGGGCGGTAGGCGTGTACGGTGGGAGGT
CTATATAAGCAGAGCTCGTTTAGTGAACCGTCAGAATTTTGTAATACGACTCACTATAGGGCGGCCGGGA
ATTCGTCGACTGGATCCGGTACCGAGGAGATCTGCCACCATGGATTACAAGGATGACGACGATAAGGCGA
TCGCCGATATCCATATGGAGCTGGCCGACGTGGGAGCCGCTGCCAGCTCCCAGGGGGTGCACGATCAGGT
GCTGCCAACTCCCAACGCTTCTAGTAGAGTGATCGTGCATGTGGACCTGGATTGCTTTTACGCCCAGGTG
GAGATGATTAGCAATCCTGAACTGAAGGACAAACCACTGGGCGTGCAGCAGAAATACCTGGTGGTGACAT
GCAACTATGAAGCTCGCAAGCTGGGGGTGAAGAAACTGATGAATGTGCGGGACGCCAAGGAGAAATGTCC
CCAGCTGGTGCTGGTGAACGGGGAGGATCTGACCCGGTACAGAGAAATGTCTTATAAGGTGACAGAGCTG
CTGGAGGAGTTCAGTCCTGTGGTGGAGCGCCTGGGCTTCGACGAAAATTTTGTGGATCTGACAGAGATGG
TGGAAAAGCGGCTGCAGCAGCTGCAGTCTGACGAGCTGAGTGCCGTGACTGTGAGTGGACACGTGTACAA
CAATCAGTCAATTAACCTGCTGGATGTGCTGCATATCAGACTGCTGGTGGGCAGCCAGATTGCTGCCGAG
ATGAGGGAAGCTATGTATAACCAGCTGGGACTGACCGGATGTGCTGGAGTGGCCTCAAATAAGCTGCTGG
CCAAACTGGTCAGCGGCGTGTTTAAACCCAACCAGCAGACAGTGCTGCTGCCTGAGTCTTGCCAGCACCT
GATCCATAGTCTGAATCACATCAAGGAAATTCCCGGCATCGGGTACAAGACTGCTAAATGTCTGGAGGCC
CTGGGAATCAACAGCGTGCGCGACCTGCAGACCTTTTCCCCTAAGATTCTGGAGAAAGAACTGGGCATTT
CCGTGGCCCAGAGAATCCAGAAGCTGTCTTTCGGAGAGGACAATTCCCCAGTGATCCTGTCTGGCCCCCC
TCAGAGCTTCTCCGAGGAAGATAGCTTTAAGAAATGCTCAAGCGAGGTGGAAGCTAAGAACAAAATTGAG
GAACTGCTGGCCTCCCTGCTGAATAGGGTGTGTCAGGATGGGCGCAAACCTCACACCGTGCGGCTGATCA
TTCGGAGATACTCCTCTGAGAAGCACTATGGAAGGGAATCACGCCAGTGCCCTATTCCAAGCCATGTGAT
CCAGAAGCTGGGAACAGGCAACTATGACGTGATGACTCCTATGGTGGACATCCTGATGAAACTGTTCCGC
AACATGGTGAATGTGAAGATGCCTTTCCATCTGACCCTGCTGTCTGTGTGCTTTTGTAACCTGAAAGCTC
TGAATACAGCCAAGAAAGGGCTGATTGACTACTATCTGATGCCATCTCTGAGTACCACATCACGGAGCGG
AAAGCACTCCTTCAAGATGAAAGACACTCACATGGAAGACTTTCCTAAGGATAAAGAGACCAATAGAGAT
TTCCTGCCAAGTGGCAGGATCGAGTCAACCCGGACAAGAGAATCTCCCCTGGACACTACCAACTTCAGTA
AGGAGAAGGATATTAACGAATTTCCACTGTGCAGCCTGCCTGAGGGAGTGGACCAGGAAGTGTTTAAGCA
GCTGCCTGTGGATATTCAGGAGGAGATCTTGGCCGGGAAGTCAAGAGAGAAATTCCAGGGGAAGGGCAGC
GTGTCTTGTCCACTGCACGCTTCCAGGGGCGTGCTGAGCTTCTTTTCCAAGAAACAGATGCAGGACATCC
CCATTAACCCTAGAGATCATCTGAGTTCAAGCAAACAGGTGTCCTCTGTGTCCCCATGTGAGCCCGGCAC
CTCTGGGTTTAACAGTTCAAGCTCCTCTTACATGAGTTCACAGAAGGACTATTCCTACTATCTGGACAAT
CGGCTGAAAGATGAAAGAATCTCTCAGGGACCTAAGGAGCCACAGGGCTTCCACTTTACAAACAGCAATC
CAGCTGTGTCAGCCTTCCATAGCTTTCCCAACCTGCAGAGCGAGCAGCTGTTCTCCAGAAATCACACAAC
TGACAGTCATAAACAGACTGTGGCCACCGATTCACACGAAGGCCTGACAGAGAATAGGGAACCAGACAGC
GTGGATGAGAAGATTACTTTCCCATCCGACATCGATCCCCAGGTGTTTTACGAGCTGCCCGAAGCTGTGC
AGAAAGAGCTGCTGGCCGAATGGAAGAGGACCGGGTCCGATTTCCACATCGGACATAAGTAAGGATCCAA
GCTTCTCGAGACGCGTTAAGCGGCCGCACTCGAGGTTTAAACGGCCGGCCGCGGTCATAGCTGTTTCCTG
AACAGATCCCGGGTGGCATCCCTGTGACCCCTCCCCAGTGCCTCTCCTGGCCCTGGAAGTTGCCACTCCA
GTGCCCACCAGCCTTGTCCTAATAAAATTAAGTTGCATCATTTTGTCTGACTAGGTGTCCTTCTATAATA
TTATGGGGTGGAGGGGGGTGGTATGGAGCAAGGGGCAAGTTGGGAAGACAACCTGTAGGGCCTGCGGGGT
CTATTGGGAACCAAGCTGGAGTGCAGTGGCACAATCTTGGCTCACTGCAATCTCCGCCTCCTGGGTTCAA
GCGATTCTCCTGCCTCAGCCTCCCGAGTTGTTGGGATTCCAGGCATGCATGACCAGGCTCAGCTAATTTT
TGTTTTTTTGGTAGAGACGGGGTTTCACCATATTGGCCAGGCTGGTCTCCAACTCCTAATCTCAGGTGAT
CTACCCACCTTGGCCTCCCAAATTGCTGGGATTACAGGCGTGAACCACTGCTCCCTTCCCTGTCCTTCTG
ATTTTAAAATAACTATACCAGCAGGAGGACGTCCAGACACAGCATAGGCTACCTGGCCATGCCCAACCGG
TGGGACATTTGAGTTGCTTGCTTGGCACTGTCCTCTCATGCGTTGGGTCCACTCAGTAGATGCCTGTTGA
ATTGGGTACGCGGCCAGCTTGGCTGTGGAATGTGTGTCAGTTAGGGTGTGGAAAGTCCCCAGGCTCCCCA
GCAGGCAGAAGTATGCAAAGCATGCATCTCAATTAGTCAGCAACCAGGTGTGGAAAGTCCCCAGGCTCCC
CAGCAGGCAGAAGTATGCAAAGCATGCATCTCAATTAGTCAGCAACCATAGTCCCGCCCCTAACTCCGCC
CATCCCGCCCCTAACTCCGCCCAGTTCCGCCCATTCTCCGCCCCATGGCTGACTAATTTTTTTTATTTAT
GCAGAGGCCGAGGCCGCCTCGGCCTCTGAGCTATTCCAGAAGTAGTGAGGAGGCTTTTTTGGAGGCCTAG
GCTTTTGCAAAAAGCTCCCGGGAGCTTGTATATCCATTTTCGGATCTGATCAAGAGACAGGATGAGGATC
GTTTCGCATGATTGAACAAGATGGATTGCACGCAGGTTCTCCGGCCGCTTGGGTGGAGAGGCTATTCGGC
TATGACTGGGCACAACAGACAATCGGCTGCTCTGATGCCGCCGTGTTCCGGCTGTCAGCGCAGGGGCGCC
CGGTTCTTTTTGTCAAGACCGACCTGTCCGGTGCCCTGAATGAACTGCAGGACGAGGCAGCGCGGCTATC
GTGGCTGGCCACGACGGGCGTTCCTTGCGCAGCTGTGCTCGACGTTGTCACTGAAGCGGGAAGGGACTGG
CTGCTATTGGGCGAAGTGCCGGGGCAGGATCTCCTGTCATCTCACCTTGCTCCTGCCGAGAAAGTATCCA
TCATGGCTGATGCAATGCGGCGGCTGCATACGCTTGATCCGGCTACCTGCCCATTCGACCACCAAGCGAA
ACATCGCATCGAGCGAGCACGTACTCGGATGGAAGCCGGTCTTGTCGATCAGGATGATCTGGACGAAGAG
CATCAGGGGCTCGCGCCAGCCGAACTGTTCGCCAGGCTCAAGGCGCGCATGCCCGACGGCGAGGATCTCG
TCGTGACCCATGGCGATGCCTGCTTGCCGAATATCATGGTGGAAAATGGCCGCTTTTCTGGATTCATCGA
CTGTGGCCGGCTGGGTGTGGCCGACCGCTATCAGGACATAGCGTTGGCTACCCGTGATATTGCTGAAGAG
CTTGGCGGCGAATGGGCTGACCGCTTCCTCGTGCTTTACGGTATCGCCGCTCCCGATTCGCAGCGCATCG
CCTTCTATCGCCTTCTTGACGAGTTCTTCTGAGCGGGACTCTGGGGTTCGAAATGACCGACCAAGCGACG
CCCAACCTGCCATCACGAGATTTCGATTCCACCGCCGCCTTCTATGAAAGGTTGGGCTTCGGAATCGTTT
TCCGGGACGCCGGCTGGATGATCCTCCAGCGCGGGGATCTCATGCTGGAGTTCTTCGCCCACCCCAACTT
GTTTATTGCAGCTTATAATGGTTACAAATAAAGCAATAGCATCACAAATTTCACAAATAAAGCATTTTTT
TCACTGCATTCTAGTTGTGGTTTGTCCAAACTCATCAATGTATCTTATCATGTCTGTATACCGTCGACCT
CTAGCTAGAGCTTGGCGTAATCATGGTCATAGCTGTTTCCTGTGTGAAATTGTTATCCGCTCACAATTCC
ACACAACATACGAGCCGGAAGCATAAAGTGTAAAGCCTGGGGTGCCTAATGAGTGAGCTAACTCACATTA
ATTGCGTTGCGCTCACTGCCCGCTTTCCAGTCGGGAAACCTGTCGTGCCAGCTGCATTAATGAATCGGCC
AACGCGCGGGGAGAGGCGGTTTGCGTATTGGGCGCTCTTCCGCTTCCTCGCTCACTGACTCGCTGCGCTC
GGTCGTTCGGCTGCGGCGAGCGGTATCAGCTCACTCAAAGGCGGTAATACGGTTATCCACAGAATCAGGG
GATAACGCAGGAAAGAACATGTGAGCAAAAGGCCAGCAAAAGGCCAGGAACCGTAAAAAGGCCGCGTTGC
TGGCGTTTTTCCATAGGCTCCGCCCCCCTGACGAGCATCACAAAAATCGACGCTCAAGTCAGAGGTGGCG
AAACCCGACAGGACTATAAAGATACCAGGCGTTTCCCCCTGGAAGCTCCCTCGTGCGCTCTCCTGTTCCG
ACCCTGCCGCTTACCGGATACCTGTCCGCCTTTCTCCCTTCGGGAAGCGTGGCGCTTTCTCATAGCTCAC
GCTGTAGGTATCTCAGTTCGGTGTAGGTCGTTCGCTCCAAGCTGGGCTGTGTGCACGAACCCCCCGTTCA
GCCCGACCGCTGCGCCTTATCCGGTAACTATCGTCTTGAGTCCAACCCGGTAAGACACGACTTATCGCCA
CTGGCAGCAGCCACTGGTAACAGGATTAGCAGAGCGAGGTATGTAGGCGGTGCTACAGAGTTCTTGAAGT
GGTGGCCTAACTACGGCTACACTAGAAGAACAGTATTTGGTATCTGCGCTCTGCTGAAGCCAGTTACCTT
CGGAAAAAGAGTTGGTAGCTCTTGATCCGGCAAACAAACCACCGCTGGTAGCGGTGGTTTTTTTGTTTGC
AAGCAGCAGATTACGCGCAGAAAAAAAGGATCTCAAGAAGATCCTTTGATCTTTTCTACGGGGTCTGACG
CTCAGTGGAACGAAAACTCACGTTAAGGGATTTTGGTCATGAGATTATCAAAAAGGATCTTCACCTAGAT
CCTTTTAAATTAAAAATGAAGTTTTAAATCAATCTAAAGTATATATGAGTAAACTTGGTCTGACAGTTAC
CAATGCTTAATCAGTGAGGCACCTATCTCAGCGATCTGTCTATTTCGTTCATCCATAGTTGCCTGACTCC
CCGTCGTGTAGATAACTACGATACGGGAGGGCTTACCATCTGGCCCCAGTGCTGCAATGATACCGCGAGA
CCCACGCTCACCGGCTCCAGATTTATCAGCAATAAACCAGCCAGCCGGAAGGGCCGAGCGCAGAAGTGGT
CCTGCAACTTTATCCGCCTCCATCCAGTCTATTAATTGTTGCCGGGAAGCTAGAGTAAGTAGTTCGCCAG
TTAATAGTTTGCGCAACGTTGTTGCCATTGCTACAGGCATCGTGGTGTCACGCTCGTCGTTTGGTATGGC
TTCATTCAGCTCCGGTTCCCAACGATCAAGGCGAGTTACATGATCCCCCATGTTGTGCAAAAAAGCGGTT
AGCTCCTTCGGTCCTCCGATCGTTGTCAGAAGTAAGTTGGCCGCAGTGTTATCACTCATGGTTATGGCAG
CACTGCATAATTCTCTTACTGTCATGCCATCCGTAAGATGCTTTTCTGTGACTGGTGAGTACTCAACCAA
GTCATTCTGAGAATAGTGTATGCGGCGACCGAGTTGCTCTTGCCCGGCGTCAATACGGGATAATACCGCG
CCACATAGCAGAACTTTAAAAGTGCTCATCATTGGAAAACGTTCTTCGGGGCGAAAACTCTCAAGGATCT
TACCGCTGTTGAGATCCAGTTCGATGTAACCCACTCGTGCACCCAACTGATCTTCAGCATCTTTTACTTT
CACCAGCGTTTCTGGGTGAGCAAAAACAGGAAGGCAAAATGCCGCAAAAAAGGGAATAAGGGCGACACGG
AAATGTTGAATACTCATACTCTTCCTTTTTCAATATTATTGAAGCATTTATCAGGGTTATTGTCTCATGA
GCGGATACATATTTGAATGTATTTAGAAAAATAAACAAATAGGGGTTCCGCGCACATTTCCCCGAAAAGT
GCCACCTG
[124 nt withheld, positions 7639-7762]
C
[91 nt withheld, positions 7764-7854]
A
[49 nt withheld, positions 7856-7904]
CCTTTGACGTTGGAGTCCACGTTCTTT
[37 nt withheld, positions 7932-7968]
ACCCTATCTCGGTCTATTCTTTTGATTTATAAGGGATTTTGCCGATTTCGGCCTATTGGTTAAAAAATGA
GCTGATTTAACAAAAATTTAACGCGAATTTT
Features (pLannotate 1.2.2; 20 found; start..end, strand, type, name):
      1..25      +  rep_origin     M13 ori (fragment): M13 bacteriophage origin of replication; arrow indicates direction of (+) strand synthesis
     29..183     -  CDS            lacZα (fragment): LacZα fragment of β-galactosidase; lacZ fragment
    343..722     +  enhancer       CMV enhancer: human cytomegalovirus immediate early enhancer
    724..923     +  promoter       CMV promoter: human cytomegalovirus (CMV) immediate early promoter
    952..970     +  promoter       T7 promoter: promoter for bacteriophage T7 RNA polymerase
   1023..1047    +  CDS            3xFLAG (fragment): three tandem FLAG® epitope tags
   1065..3209    +  CDS            POLI: POLI_HUMAN - Also known as RAD30B. Experimental evidence at protein level: Swiss-Prot protein existence level 1. Error-prone DNA polymerase specifically involved in DNA repair (PubMed:11013228, PubMed:11387224). Plays an important role in translesion synthesis, where the normal high-fidelity DNA polymerases cannot proceed and DNA synthesis stalls (PubMed:11013228, PubMed:11387224, PubMed:14630940, PubMed:15199127). Favors Hoogsteen base-pairing in the active site (PubMed:15254543). Inserts the correct base with high-fidelity opposite an adenosine template (PubMed:15254543). Exhibits low fideli
   3301..3923    +  polyA_signal   hGH poly(A) signal: human growth hormone polyadenylation signal
   3952..4281    +  promoter       SV40 promoter: SV40 enhancer and early promoter
   4348..5139    +  CDS            neo: KKA2_KLEPN - Also known as kan, nptII. Experimental evidence at protein level: Swiss-Prot protein existence level 1. Resistance to kanamycin, neomycin, paromomycin, ribostamycin, butirosin and gentamicin B. From Klebsiella pneumoniae.
   5163..5321    +  CDS            ble (fragment): BLE_KLEPN - Experimental evidence at protein level: Swiss-Prot protein existence level 1. Binding protein with a strong affinity to the bleomycin family of antibiotics. Binds to CL990; an antimitotic-antibiotic compound. From Klebsiella pneumoniae.
   5316..5437    +  polyA_signal   SV40 poly(A) signal: SV40 polyadenylation signal
   5510..5526    -  protein_bind   lac operator: The lac repressor binds to the lac operator to inhibit transcription in E. coli. This inhibition can be relieved by adding lactose or isopropyl-β-D-thiogalactopyranoside (IPTG). lac repressor encoded by lacI
   5534..5564    -  promoter       lac promoter: promoter for the E. coli lac operon
   5579..5600    -  protein_bind   CAP binding site: CAP binding activates transcription in the presence of cAMP. E. coli catabolite activator protein
   5613..5705    -  CDS            lacI (fragment): lac repressor; lacI; The lac repressor binds to the lac operator to inhibit transcription in E. coli. This inhibition can be relieved by adding lactose or isopropyl-β-D-thiogalactopyranoside (IPTG).
   5888..6476    -  rep_origin     ori: high-copy-number ColE1/pMB1/pBR322/pUC origin of replication
   6647..7507    -  CDS            AmpR: β-lactamase; bla; confers resistance to ampicillin, carbenicillin, and related antibiotics
   7508..7612    -  promoter       AmpR promoter: bla
   7639..8067    +  rep_origin     f1 ori (sequence partly withheld): f1 bacteriophage origin of replication; arrow indicates direction of (+) strand synthesis
