[The description below was written by a language model from this plasmid's Addgene catalogue record and pLannotate feature annotations shown in this document.]
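Description:
pCMV6-AN-DDK_S520A POLI is a mammalian expression plasmid of about 8.1 kb, built on the commercial pCMV6-AN-DDK backbone, that produces human DNA polymerase iota carrying an S520A substitution and an N-terminal FLAG (DDK) tag. In bacteria it is maintained at high copy through a ColE1/pUC-type origin and selected with ampicillin via the β-lactamase gene. An f1 origin and remnants of lac/lacZα sequences are also present as backbone carry-over. For mammalian cells, an SV40 early promoter drives the neomycin phosphotransferase gene, terminated by an SV40 polyadenylation signal, allowing G418 selection of stable transfectants.

The expression cassette consists of the human cytomegalovirus immediate-early enhancer and promoter, followed by a T7 promoter that could support in vitro transcription, then a short FLAG epitope sequence supplied by the backbone (annotated as a partial match to 3xFLAG). This sits upstream of the POLI coding sequence, and transcripts are terminated by the human growth hormone polyadenylation signal. The insert corresponds to the short form of isoform a of Pol iota and has been codon optimised for human cells. Besides the serine 520 to alanine change, it carries a silent mutation that creates an extra BglII site, which provides a convenient diagnostic marker for the mutant.

Pol iota is an error-prone polymerase involved in translesion synthesis past DNA lesions that stall replicative polymerases. This construct allows the S520A variant to be expressed in human cells and detected or immunoprecipitated through its FLAG tag. The associated publication examined Pol iota binding to the deubiquitinase USP7, though the record does not state the specific role of serine 520.
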