Addgene plasmid #131237: pCMV6-AN-DDK_S520A POLI
Purpose: Mammalian expression of S520A DNA polymerase iota with an N-terminal FLAG-tag
Depositing lab: Roger Woodgate. Depositing organization: National Institute of Child Health and Human Development (NICHD). Publication: DNA Polymerase iota Interacts with Both the TRAF-like and UBL1-2 Domains of USP7. Ashton NW, Valles GJ, Jaiswal N, Bezsonova I, Woodgate R. J Mol Biol. 2021 Jan 22;433(2):166733. doi: 10.1016/j.jmb.2020.166733. Epub 2020 Dec 3. PubMed 33279577.
Backbone
  Vector backbone: pCMV6-AN-DDK
  Backbone manufacturer: Origene
  Backbone size w/o insert (bp): 5876
  Total vector size (bp): 8066
  Vector type: Mammalian Expression
  Selectable markers: Neomycin (select with G418)
Growth in bacteria
  Bacterial resistance: Ampicillin, 100 μg/mL
  Growth temperature: 37°C
  Growth strain: DH5alpha
  Copy number: High Copy
Gene/Insert
  Gene/Insert name: DNA polymerase iota (alt names: POLI; DNA polymerase iota isoform a (short))
  Species: H. sapiens (human)
  Insert size (bp): 2190
  Mutation: Contains a point mutation converting Pol iota serine 520 to alanine (S520A), as well as a silent mutation that introduces an additional BglII restriction site. The pol iota CDS has been codon optimised for expression in human cells.
  GenBank ID: NM_001351632.2
  Entrez Gene: POLI (a.k.a. RAD30B, RAD3OB, eta2)
  Tag / fusion protein: FLAG (N terminal on backbone)
Terms and licenses: Academic/Nonprofit Terms; Industry Terms: Not Available to Industry
How to cite: pCMV6-AN-DDK_S520A POLI was a gift from Roger Woodgate (Addgene plasmid # 131237 ; http://n2t.net/addgene:131237 ; RRID:Addgene_131237)
